>Addgene plasmid #196782 | pGG-PIP44 | addgene full sequence | sequence record 396373 | Addgene NGS Result
GACGAAAGGGCCTCGTGATACGCCTATTTTTATAGGTTAATGTCATGATAATAATGGTTTCTTAGACGTC
AGGTGGCACTTTTCGGGGAAATGTGCGCGGAACCCCTATTTGTTTATTTTTCTAAATACATTCAAATATG
TATCCGCTCATGAGACAATAACCCTGATAAATGCTTCAATAATATTGAAAAAGGAAGAGTATGAGTATTC
AACATTTCCGTGTCGCCCTTATTCCCTTTTTTGCGGCATTTTGCCTTCCTGTTTTTGCTCACCCAGAAAC
GCTGGTGAAAGTAAAAGATGCTGAAGATCAGTTGGGTGCACGAGTGGGTTACATCGAACTGGATCTCAAC
AGCGGTAAGATCCTTGAGAGTTTTCGCCCCGAAGAACGTTTTCCAATGATGAGCACTTTTAAAGTTCTGC
TATGTGGCGCGGTATTATCCCGTATTGACGCCGGGCAAGAGCAACTCGGTCGCCGCATACACTATTCTCA
GAATGACTTGGTTGAGTACTCACCAGTCACAGAAAAGCATCTTACGGATGGCATGACAGTAAGAGAATTA
TGCAGTGCTGCCATAACCATGAGTGATAACACTGCGGCCAACTTACTTCTGACAACGATCGGAGGACCGA
AGGAGCTAACCGCTTTTTTGCACAACATGGGGGATCATGTAACTCGCCTTGATCGTTGGGAACCGGAGCT
GAATGAAGCCATACCAAACGACGAGCGTGACACCACGATGCCTGTAGCAATGGCAACAACGTTGCGCAAA
CTATTAACTGGCGAACTACTTACTCTAGCTTCCCGGCAACAATTAATAGACTGGATGGAGGCGGATAAAG
TTGCAGGACCACTTCTGCGCTCGGCCCTTCCGGCTGGCTGGTTTATTGCTGATAAATCTGGAGCCGGTGA
GCGTGGCTCTCGAGGTATCATTGCAGCACTGGGGCCAGATGGTAAGCCCTCCCGTATCGTAGTTATCTAC
ACGACGGGGAGTCAGGCAACTATGGATGAACGAAATAGACAGATCGCTGAGATAGGTGCCTCACTGATTA
AGCATTGGTAACTGTCAGACCAAGTTTACTCATATATACTTTAGATTGATTTAAAACTTCATTTTTAATT
TAAAAGGATCTAGGTGAAGATCCTTTTTGATAATCTCATGACCAAAATCCCTTAACGTGAGTTTTCGTTC
CACTGAGCGTCAGACCCCGTAGAAAAGATCAAAGGATCTTCTTGAGATCCTTTTTTTCTGCGCGTAATCT
GCTGCTTGCAAACAAAAAAACCACCGCTACCAGCGGTGGTTTGTTTGCCGGATCAAGAGCTACCAACTCT
TTTTCCGAAGGTAACTGGCTTCAGCAGAGCGCAGATACCAAATACTGTTCTTCTAGTGTAGCCGTAGTTA
GGCCACCACTTCAAGAACTCTGTAGCACCGCCTACATACCTCGCTCTGCTAATCCTGTTACCAGTGGCTG
CTGCCAGTGGCGATAAGTCGTGTCTTACCGGGTTGGACTCAAGACGATAGTTACCGGATAAGGCGCAGCG
GTCGGGCTGAACGGGGGGTTCGTGCACACAGCCCAGCTTGGAGCGAACGACCTACACCGAACTGAGATAC
CTACAGCGTGAGCTATGAGAAAGCGCCACGCTTCCCGAAGGGAGAAAGGCGGACAGGTATCCGGTAAGCG
GCAGGGTCGGAACAGGAGAGCGCACGAGGGAGCTTCCAGGGGGAAACGCCTGGTATCTTTATAGTCCTGT
CGGGTTTCGCCACCTCTGACTTGAGCGTCGATTTTTGTGATGCTCGTCAGGGGGGCGGAGCCTATGGAAA
AACGCCAGCAACGCGGCCTTTTTACGGTTCCTGGCCTTTTGCTGGCCTTTTGCTCACATGTTCTTTCCTG
CGTTATCCCCTGATTCTGTGGATAACCGTATTACCGCCTTTGAGTGAGCTGATACCGCTCGCCGCAGCCG
AACGACCGAGCGCAGCGAGTCAGTGAGCGAGGAAGCGGAAGAGCGCCCAATACGCAAACCGCCTCTCCCC
GCGCGTTGGCCGATTCATTAATGCAGCTGGCACGACAGGTTTCCCGACTGGAAAGCGGGCAGTGAGCGCA
ACGCAATTAATGTGAGTTAGCTCACTCATTAGGCACCCCAGGCTTTACACTTTATGCTTCCGGCTCGTAT
GTTGTGTGGAATTGTGAGCGGATAACAATTTCACACGAGCTATTTAGGTGACACTATAGAAGTGAAGCTT
GGTCTCAACCTCATTGTAGATATGATATATGAAGCTTCCCCATTATTTCCTTGTTTATTTCCCCTTTTGA
TCGCACAAAAAATATTTGTGTGAAAACAAAAGTAACGTTTTAGGGTTGTACAATTATTGTTGGTACCAGC
ATACGATACCCACTCACTCCTTTTGCAATAATTCTTTTTACGCATCACAATCAACTGTACATATCTTGAT
TCATGAACCTTTCTAGAAAAAAACGAAAGTTGAAATGTATATATTATTTTAGTCACTCGAATCGCATTAA
TCCATTATTCAACCTTTATTCATTACCATTGCAGCGGTTTAATCATTTATTCTTGCGCCAAAGATCTTCC
TATTTCCAAAGGAATAAACGCAATTGAAATTCTTGGGGAGTTATACATTTGTGTATTGATAAGACCTACC
GCACTTATGCAGCTTCTACGATTTCGAACGCACCGTTTTGACCGCTTCCCCGACTCGAGTTTTTTTTTTA
CATTAACTATAACAGTTGTTTTAGAGTATAGTCAATCGATTCGAATAAATATTTCAGAACCCTATAATTC
TTATGTTGTATATACTAATACATATAGATATGAATTAATAATGACAAATTTCTAATAAGTAGTACAACCC
CAACATGCAAAACCCTATGTTGTCTTGTAGTGATATATTGATCAATTAGCTGTCTATAGCCCCCCTTATT
AAATGGTCTTTTGGAGACATATATAGACAAAATAGTTGCCTACACACAACTTGATGACTTTTATTGTTAT
CTTCATTGTACTTCGATCCATTTGTGCATTACATAAAAAAAAATTGCAAAATTCACGTTGATCATTGATA
CTAATTATTTGGGTTGATATAGGCTAAGCAGTAGTGGAATGGAAACACAAATAGACATTCATGAGATTAG
GGAACAGCGCAATATAATACTCCTAGTGACAAACTGATAATGCTAAAACAGTAGCTTTAATCTAACTAAT
GGGTTCAATAGTTCAATTAATGAAGGGCCGTTCAATGCTTTTAAACGGACTGCGGAGTATTAAATAAATA
TCTCTAATGGGAAATAAAATTGTTCAAATCTTAATCCACTAATGCTCGTTTGTTTTGTGCAATTAGATTC
AAGTCCACAACCAATAAAATTTAAAACATTTAGCGAGAAGTTATCATGTGAGGTGAGACACATAAATATG
GAACGGTGTTGGATGACAATTTCTTGATTATTTTATTTTAAATAAAGTTATTACCTTACTGTTGGCCATT
TTGTAGAAAATTCAAAACTATTTTAAAAATAATTGTTGGATATATTTTTTTTTTTTATCAGAAACTAAAA
TACAAACCATTCAACAAAAACTACAGCCATTCGTATTTGGATACATGAATCCGTTCACAATTATATTTCA
TGAATCATGATAGGTCTGTGTGATAGAGATATATGCGTTGTTCTTTCTCTATGTATTATGGCTAACTTTA
AATAATTAAATCGAGATTTAGTCATAGTTTGGCAATGCAATCACGGATAAAGTTCAAAAGTTTACAAATG
GAATTTGAAAATCACATTTTTGTCCCAAAATATGTATATTCTATATTTATTTATTTAAAAGATTTATTAT
AGTAAATAAATAATGCAAAATGGATATACTTTTAAAAAGTAGAGATAGAGTTAGCAATTCGTTAATGGAG
GAACTCAATTAACTATATTTAAAAAGACAGCTAAGCTTCAGATTTGATAAAACAAAAGCTTGATTATAGT
ATATTTTTAATTATTCTTTTTATTGTTTATTCCCTTGTCAACTCCTCTTCCCCATTGACAGTTTCTCACA
TCATCCCTACATAGAAACTGTATATAACAGAAATTAATTATTCCTGTGACTCTAATAACCAATTGTTATC
ATATGGTTATTGGATCCTTTCTATTGGTCGGCTACGTGAGAAACAATGGATTAGCAGTAAAAAGACTAAC
AAATACAAAAAAAATGCCGGCCTAATAAATGTGATTACAATATACACAACTATTCTTAGTAGAATATACT
AACTTACTACGCTACAGAACCAACTGGTTTATCATAGTATCTCGCATATTAACTTAGGCTAGAGAGCCAA
CCTTTTTGAATTAATGAAAAAGTTGAGACACAACCACTAAACTTTACGGCATTAATAACGGATCTCATTT
ATGAACCTGCGTACAAATTTGGTCTGAAGTTAAGTGGTACTATCCCGGAAATAACTTAAATCTTATCCTA
AACTATATTCTTTCCATTTTATAGTACGAGATGTTTTGGAAAAAAAAACAAATAGTTTCATAATAAAGTA
ATATTTTCAAGTTCTTATGCAATATTTTATGATTAGTTATTAGTTATATTATGCATTTTCTTTATGTTTG
GTTGAACTTTTTAAAAATATGTAATTTTTAATATACGTGTTTTTAGTTAAACATCTTATATTTTAAAACG
GATTAAGTATCTTTTTAGTCATAATTTATCTTTATACACAAAAAAGTAATACTTTGTCGATTCTTAACCC
ATGCAATTGTTTATGTGTTCTGAAATTGATTGATATGATCCTAGCTCAACTGGCGTTAATAGACTTCGTA
TGAAGGGAAAAAATTTCAAAATCATTAATTTAAAAGTTCGACGTGAAAAAATGTAATAATTTAACATTCT
CTTATAATGCTTCCGTAAGATAAATTTATGGACTATTATCCGACTTTTTGATAATGGGTATGCAAAAACT
TGTCATATCTAAAAAAAATATCACCAATGTTAATTTATACTTGGGCATAAATGTATCATTAAAAAAACCT
TGGTGGCTTGGTGCATATAGAAGAGAGTGAGGCTGTGAGGGAGCACTATAGACCAACTAGACATCTCTAA
GCGAGGAGAACCCATCCGCATCGCATGTATGCATTGAGATAGCTAGGGCCTAGGGGCCATTGAGTCGATC
GACCACATACACCTCTTTAAATAATCTTCTAATATTAAAGTTTTAAATCAATGCCCCGCCCAACTCTACC
TTTTCCACGAAAACGGAATAAAGTGTTTCCGGGTGAAAGAAAATACTTTTCAACGATAGATTGTGTTGCT
ATTTTTATAGAATATGTTAAATTTAAGTATAATATAAGATAGGTTCCTATAAAAAAATTGGGTAGAAAAG
TTTAGCTTTGATACTCCATATAGTTTATATATTAGTGCAGCGAGGTGATACGTTTACTAGTCTAACTTAA
CAAAAAAAAAAGAGTTAATTAGTTTATATATTGATTCTTTCAACGTAATCAATCTGATTTAGATAATCCG
TCCCAACTCCCAATTATATCTGTCATTCAAGTATTTGATTACAAGGGCAATTCATTTCGGACTAGTTGAT
TGTAAATTTCGTGTCTCGTTATCTATTTGAAATAGTAGGTCTATTTAGGGGGTATACATCTGGATTGATA
GCTGATAAGGACTATATACATGTCTTTTTGAATTTTTGATATATAAACTACTATTCAAAATTATCTTCAT
AGAAAAACGGATCATATCATTTGGATATCAAATTTAACTCGAGATTTCAAATAAATAATTCACTATTCCA
ACTGATCTTACTACATCAGTAAAAAAAAATTGGTAGTACAATCTCGAGGAACAAAAAAGTTTACAAATGA
AATTTAGAATCTTGTTTAATCTTTAAATGGATAGTTTTTCATAACTCTTTTAATTAGTCTAGTTTTTGAT
ACAAATTTTATCCGGTTATAGAAAACATTAAAGGACCCTAAGTTTGGATTTCAGCAAAATTATATATATT
CCATTCTCACTTAGGGATGAAATGACATCATTCATCACTACGTCATTTGAGCTTACGTCAAGCTCACCAT
AAGCAAAAGAAATGGGTGGATAAGTTCAAGTTCCATCTCATTTCCTCACACATCTCTCTTTCTTCCTTCT
CATTTCCTCGCATCTTCCTCTAAAAAAAAAAATCAAAGAAACCAACAAAATAAAAAGTGCCCATCATTAC
AAATCTTATTTCCACCTTATATTTACACACACTTCTCTTCTTTCCTTTAATCATACAAACCACACCAAGA
GGAAAGAAAAATAAGATACCACTCACCAAAAACTTCCTCAAAACTAACAACATGAGACCGAATTCTCGCC
CTATAGTGAGTCGTATTACCTGGCCGTCGTTTTACAACGTCGTGACTGGGAAAACCCTGGCGTTACCCAA
CTTAATCGCCTTGCAGCACATCCCCCTTTCGCCAGCTGGCGTAATAGCGAAGAGGCCCGCACCGATCGCC
CTTCCCAACAGTTGCGCAGCCTGAATGGCGAATGGCGCCTGATGCGGTATTTTCTCCTTACGCATCTGTG
CGGTATTTCACACCGCATATGGTGCACTCTCAGTACAATCTGCTCTGATGCCGCATAGTTAAGCCAGCCC
CGACACCCGCCAACACCCGCTGACGCGCCCTGACGGGCTTGTCTGCTCCCGGCATCCGCTTACAGACAAG
CTGTGACCGTCTCCGGGAGCTGCATGTGTCAGAGGTTTTCACCGTCATCACCGAAACGCGCGA
Features (pLannotate 1.2.2; 13 found; start..end, strand, type, name):
     96..200     +  promoter       AmpR promoter: bla
    201..1061    +  CDS            AmpR: β-lactamase; bla; confers resistance to ampicillin, carbenicillin, and related antibiotics
   1232..1820    +  rep_origin     ori: high-copy-number ColE1/pMB1/pBR322/pUC origin of replication
   2003..2095    +  CDS            lacI (fragment): lac repressor; lacI; The lac repressor binds to the lac operator to inhibit transcription in E. coli. This inhibition can be relieved by adding lactose or isopropyl-β-D-thiogalactopyranoside (IPTG).
   2108..2129    +  protein_bind   CAP binding site: CAP binding activates transcription in the presence of cAMP. E. coli catabolite activator protein
   2144..2174    +  promoter       lac promoter: promoter for the E. coli lac operon
   2182..2198    +  protein_bind   lac operator: The lac repressor binds to the lac operator to inhibit transcription in E. coli. This inhibition can be relieved by adding lactose or isopropyl-β-D-thiogalactopyranoside (IPTG). lac repressor encoded by lacI
   2212..2230    +  promoter       SP6 promoter: promoter for bacteriophage SP6 RNA polymerase
   5784..5800    -  polyA_signal   hsp70 poly(A) (fragment): polyadenlyation signal from the Drosophila melanogaster hsp70Ab gene
   6370..6388    -  promoter       T7 promoter: promoter for bacteriophage T7 RNA polymerase
   6390..6542    +  CDS            lacZα (fragment): LacZα fragment of β-galactosidase; lacZ fragment
   6548..6647    -  misc_feature   bom (fragment): basis of mobility region from pBR322
   6749..1       -  CDS            rop (fragment) (across the origin): Rop protein, which maintains plasmids at low copy number; rop
