[The description below was written by a language model from this plasmid's Addgene catalogue record and pLannotate feature annotations shown in this document.]
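Description:
pGG-PIP44 is a GreenGate entry vector built on the pGGA000 backbone, the module position that in the GreenGate Golden Gate cloning system conventionally holds plant promoters. It is a high-copy E. coli plasmid of about 6.8 kb. It replicates from a ColE1/pUC-type origin and is selected with ampicillin through the β-lactamase gene and its native promoter. The rest of the annotated backbone is typical of a pUC-derived cloning vector. It includes a CAP binding site, lac promoter and operator, a lacZα fragment, and short remnants of lacI, bom and rop. SP6 and T7 phage promoters flank the cloning region and face inward.

The payload is a roughly 4.1 kb fragment from Arabidopsis thaliana described as the promoter of WRKY70 (AT3G56400), a WRKY DNA-binding transcription factor gene. The feature table leaves the region between the SP6 and T7 promoters essentially unannotated, which fits a plant genomic regulatory sequence occupying that interval. The only hit inside it is a 17-nt match to a Drosophila hsp70 polyadenylation signal, which is almost certainly a chance similarity rather than a functional element. The type IIS recognition sites and overhangs used for GreenGate assembly are not annotated in the record.

As an entry module, the plasmid has no plant selection marker, reporter or T-DNA borders. It is meant to be combined with other GreenGate modules, such as tags, coding sequences, terminators and resistance cassettes, in a destination vector to make a plant expression construct driven by the WRKY70 promoter. The associated publication concerns spatially distinct phytohormone response zones in Arabidopsis roots colonized by Fusarium oxysporum, which suggests use in building transcriptional reporters. The record does not state which reporter or hormone pathway this promoter was paired with.
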