Addgene plasmid #196782: pGG-PIP44
Purpose: Contains WRKY70 promoter
Depositing lab: Marc Somssich. Depositing organization: University of Melbourne. Publication: Resolving spatially distinct phytohormone response zones in Arabidopsis thaliana roots colonized by Fusarium oxysporum. Calabria J, Wang L, Rast-Somssich MI, Chen HW, Watt M, Persson S, Andersen TG, Idnurm A, Somssich M. J Exp Bot. 2025 Jan 17:erae516. doi: 10.1093/jxb/erae516. PubMed 39823275.
Backbone
  Vector backbone: pGGA000
  Total vector size (bp): 6785
  Vector type: GreenGate (GG) Entry Vector
Growth in bacteria
  Bacterial resistance: Ampicillin, 100 μg/mL
  Growth temperature: 37°C
  Growth strain: DH5alpha
  Copy number: High Copy
Gene/Insert
  Gene/Insert name: WRKY DNA-BINDING PROTEIN 70 (alt names: WRKY70; AT3G56400)
  Species: A. thaliana (mustard weed)
  Insert size (bp): 4099
  Entrez Gene: WRKY70 (a.k.a. ARABIDOPSIS THALIANA WRKY DNA-BINDING PROTEIN 70, ATWRKY70, WRKY DNA-binding protein 70, WRKY70)
Terms and licenses: Academic/Nonprofit Terms; Industry Terms: Not Available to Industry
Depositor comments: Please visit https://doi.org/10.1101/2022.12.20.521292 for bioRxiv preprint.
How to cite: pGG-PIP44 was a gift from Marc Somssich (Addgene plasmid # 196782 ; http://n2t.net/addgene:196782 ; RRID:Addgene_196782)
